>Addgene plasmid #22564 | Flag-HA-UCHL3 | addgene full sequence | sequence record 139196 | Addgene NGS result
CATTAATGAATCGGCCAACGCGCGGGGAGAGGCGGTTTGCGTATTGGGCGCTCTTCCGCTTCCTCGCTCA
CTGACTCGCTGCGCTCGGTCGTTCGGCTGCGGCGAGCGGTATCAGCTCACTCAAAGGCGGTAATACGGTT
ATCCACAGAATCAGGGGATAACGCAGGAAAGAACATGTGAGCAAAAGGCCAGCAAAAGGCCAGGAACCGT
AAAAAGGCCGCGTTGCTGGCGTTTTTCCATAGGCTCCGCCCCCCTGACGAGCATCACAAAAATCGACGCT
CAAGTCAGAGGTGGCGAAACCCGACAGGACTATAAAGATACCAGGCGTTTCCCCCTGGAAGCTCCCTCGT
GCGCTCTCCTGTTCCGACCCTGCCGCTTACCGGATACCTGTCCGCCTTTCTCCCTTCGGGAAGCGTGGCG
CTTTCTCATAGCTCACGCTGTAGGTATCTCAGTTCGGTGTAGGTCGTTCGCTCCAAGCTGGGCTGTGTGC
ACGAACCCCCCGTTCAGCCCGACCGCTGCGCCTTATCCGGTAACTATCGTCTTGAGTCCAACCCGGTAAG
ACACGACTTATCGCCACTGGCAGCAGCCACTGGTAACAGGATTAGCAGAGCGAGGTATGTAGGCGGTGCT
ACAGAGTTCTTGAAGTGGTGGCCTAACTACGGCTACACTAGAAGAACAGTATTTGGTATCTGCGCTCTGC
TGAAGCCAGTTACCTTCGGAAAAAGAGTTGGTAGCTCTTGATCCGGCAAACAAACCACCGCTGGTAGCGG
TGGTTTTTTTGTTTGCAAGCAGCAGATTACGCGCAGAAAAAAAGGATCTCAAGAAGATCCTTTGATCTTT
TCTACGGGGTCTGACGCTCAGTGGAACGAAAACTCACGTTAAGGGATTTTGGTCATGAGATTATCAAAAA
GGATCTTCACCTAGATCCTTTTAAATTAAAAATGAAGTTTTAAATCAATCTAAAGTATATATGAGTAAAC
TTGGTCTGACAGTTACCAATGCTTAATCAGTGAGGCACCTATCTCAGCGATCTGTCTATTTCGTTCATCC
ATAGTTGCCTGACTCCCCGTCGTGTAGATAACTACGATACGGGAGGGCTTACCATCTGGCCCCAGTGCTG
CAATGATACCGCGAGACCCACGCTCACCGGCTCCAGATTTATCAGCAATAAACCAGCCAGCCGGAAGGGC
CGAGCGCAGAAGTGGTCCTGCAACTTTATCCGCCTCCATCCAGTCTATTAATTGTTGCCGGGAAGCTAGA
GTAAGTAGTTCGCCAGTTAATAGTTTGCGCAACGTTGTTGCCATTGCTACAGGCATCGTGGTGTCACGCT
CGTCGTTTGGTATGGCTTCATTCAGCTCCGGTTCCCAACGATCAAGGCGAGTTACATGATCCCCCATGTT
GTGCAAAAAAGCGGTTAGCTCCTTCGGTCCTCCGATCGTTGTCAGAAGTAAGTTGGCCGCAGTGTTATCA
CTCATGGTTATGGCAGCACTGCATAATTCTCTTACTGTCATGCCATCCGTAAGATGCTTTTCTGTGACTG
GTGAGTACTCAACCAAGTCATTCTGAGAATAGTGTATGCGGCGACCGAGTTGCTCTTGCCCGGCGTCAAT
ACGGGATAATACCGCGCCACATAGCAGAACTTTAAAAGTGCTCATCATTGGAAAACGTTCTTCGGGGCGA
AAACTCTCAAGGATCTTACCGCTGTTGAGATCCAGTTCGATGTAACCCACTCGTGCACCCAACTGATCTT
CAGCATCTTTTACTTTCACCAGCGTTTCTGGGTGAGCAAAAACAGGAAGGCAAAATGCCGCAAAAAAGGG
AATAAGGGCGACACGGAAATGTTGAATACTCATACTCTTCCTTTTTCAATATTATTGAAGCATTTATCAG
GGTTATTGTCTCATGAGCGGATACATATTTGAATGTATTTAGAAAAATAAACAAATAGGGGTTCCGCGCA
CATTTCCCCGAAAAGTGCCACCTGACGTCTAAGAAACCATTATTATCATGACATTAACCTATAAAAATAG
GCGTATCACGAGGCCCTTTCGTCTCGCGCGTTTCGGTGATGACGGTGAAAACCTCTGACACATGCAGCTC
CCGGAGACGGTCACAGCTTGTCTGTAAGCGGATGCCGGGAGCAGACAAGCCCGTCAGGGCGCGTCAGCGG
GTGTTGGCGGGTGTCGGGGCTGGCTTAACTATGCGGCATCAGAGCAGATTGTACTGAGAGTGCACCATAT
GCGGTGTGAAATACCGCACAGATGCGTAAGGAGAAAATACCGCATCAGGCGCCATTCGCCATTCAGGCTG
CGCAACTGTTGGGAAGGGCGATCGGTGCGGGCCTCTTCGCTATTACGCCAGCTGGCGAAAGGGGGATGTG
CTGCAAGGCGATTAAGTTGGGTAACGCCAGGGTTTTCCCAGTCACGACGTTGTAAAACGACGGCGCAAGG
AATGGTGCATGCAAGGAGATGGCGCCCAACAGTCCCCCGGCCACGGGGCCTGCCACCATACCCACGCCGA
AACAAGCGCTCATGAGCCCGAAGTGGCGAGCCCGATCTTCCCCATCGGTGATGTCGGCGATATAGGCGCC
AGCAACCGCACCTGTGGCGCCGGTGATGCCGGCCACGATGCGTCCGGCGTAGAGGCGATTAGTCCAATTT
GTTAAAGACAGGATATCAGTGGTCCAGGCTCTAGTTTTGACTCAACAATATCACCAGCTGAAGCCTATAG
AGTACGAGCCATAGATAAAATAAAAGATTTTATTTAGTCTCCAGAAAAAGGGGGGAATGAAAGACCCCAC
CTGTAGGTTTGGCAAGCTAGCTTAAGTAACGCCATTTTGCAAGGCATGGAAAATACATAACTGAGAATAG
AGAAGTTCAGATCAAGGTTAGGAACAGAGAGACAGCAGAATATGGGCCAAACAGGATATCTGTGGTAAGC
AGTTCCTGCCCCGGCTCAGGGCCAAGAACAGATGGTCCCCAGATGCGGTCCCGCCCTCAGCAGTTTCTAG
AGAACCATCAGATGTTTCCAGGGTGCCCCAAGGACCTGAAATGACCCTGTGCCTTATTTGAACTAACCAA
TCAGTTCGCTTCTCGCTTCTGTTCGCGCGCTTCTGCTCCCCGAGCTCAATAAAAGAGCCCACAACCCCTC
ACTCGGCGCGCCAGTCCTCCGATAGACTGCGTCGCCCGGGTACCCGTATTCCCAATAAAGCCTCTTGCTG
TTTGCATCCGAATCGTGGACTCGCTGATCCTTGGGAGGGTCTCCTCAGATTGATTGACTGCCCACCTCGG
GGGTCTTTCATTTGGAGGTTCCACCGAGATTTGGAGACCCCTGCCCAGGGACCACCGACCCCCCCGCCGG
GAGGTAAGCTGGCCAGCGGTCGTTTCGTGTCTGTCTCTGTCTTTGTGCGTGTTTGTGCCGGCATCTAATG
TTTGCGCCTGCGTCTGTACTAGTTAGCTAACTAGCTCTGTATCTGGCGGACCCGTGGTGGAACTGACGAG
TTCTGAACACCCGGCCGCAACCCTGGGAGACGTCCCAGGGACTTTGGGGGCCGTTTTTGTGGCCCGACCT
GAGGAAGGGAGTCGATGTGGAATCCGACCCCGTCAGGATATGTGGTTCTGGTAGGAGACGAGAACCTAAA
ACAGTTCCCGCCTCCGTCTGAATTTTTGCTTTCGGTTTGGAACCGAAGCCGCGCGTCTTGTCTGCTGCAG
CGCTGCAGCATCGTTCTGTGTTGTCTCTGTCTGACTGTGTTTCTGTATTTGTCTGAAAATTAGGGCCAGA
CTGTTACCACTCCCTTAAGTTTGACCTTAGGTCACTGGAAAGATGTCGAGCGGATCGCTCACAACCAGTC
GGTAGATGTCAAGAAGAGACGTTGGGTTACCTTCTGCTCTGCAGAATGGCCAACCTTTAACGTCGGATGG
CCGCGAGACGGCACCTTTAACCGAGACCTCATCACCCAGGTTAAGATCAAGGTCTTTTCACCTGGCCCGC
ATGGACACCCAGACCAGGTCCCCTACATCGTGACCTGGGAAGCCTTGGCTTTTGACCCCCCTCCCTGGGT
CAAGCCCTTTGTACACCCTAAGCCTCCGCCTCCTCTTCCTCCATCCGCCCCGTCTCTCCCCCTTGAACCT
CCTCGTTCGACCCCGCCTCGATCCTCCCTTTATCCAGCCCTCACTCCTTCTCTAGGCGCCGGAATTAGAT
CTGCCACCATGGACTACAAGGATGACGATGACAAGCTCGATGGAGGATACCCATACGATGTTCCAGATTA
CGCTGCTCGAGGTTATCAAACAAGTTTGTACAAAAAAGTTGGCATGGAGGGTCAACGCTGGCTGCCGCTG
GAGGCCAATCCCGAGGTCACCAACCAGTTTCTTAAACAATTAGGTCTACATCCTAACTGGCAATTCGTTG
ATGTATATGGAATGGATCCTGAACTCCTTAGCATGGTACCAAGACCAGTCTGTGCAGTCTTACTTCTCTT
TCCTATTACAGAAAAGTATGAAGTATTCAGAACAGAAGAGGAAGAAAAAATAAAATCTCAGGGACAAGAT
GTTACATCATCAGTATATTTCATGAAGCAAACAATCAGCAATGCCTGTGGAACAATTGGACTGATTCATG
CTATTGCAAACAATAAAGACAAGATGCACTTTGAATCTGGATCAACCTTGAAAAAATTCCTGGAGGAATC
TGTGTCAATGAGCCCTGAAGAACGAGCCAGATACCTGGAGAACTATGATGCCATCCGAGTTACTCATGAG
ACCAGTGCCCATGAAGGTCAGACTGAGGCACCAAGTATAGATGAGAAAGTAGATCTTCATTTTATTGCAT
TAGTTCATGTAGATGGGCATCTCTATGAATTAGATGGGCGGAAGCCATTTCCAATTAACCATGGTGAAAC
TAGTGATGAAACTTTATTAGAGGATGCCATAGAAGTTTGCAAGAAGTTTATGGAGCGCGACCCTGATGAA
CTAAGATTTAATGCGATTGCTCTTTCTGCAGCATACCCAACTTTCTTGTACAAAGTGGTTCGATAACGAA
TTCCGCCCCCCCCCCCTAACGTTACTGGCCGAAGCCGCTTGGAATAAGGCCGGTGTGCGTTTGTCTATAT
GTTATTTTCCACCATATTGCCGTCTTTTGGCAATGTGAGGGCCCGGAAACCTGGCCCTGTCTTCTTGACG
AGCATTCCTAGGGGTCTTTCCCCTCTCGCCAAAGGAATGCAAGGTCTGTTGAATGTCGTGAAGGAAGCAG
TTCCTCTGGAAGCTTCTTGAAGACAAACAACGTCTGTAGCGACCCTTTGCAGGCAGCGGAACCCCCCACC
TGGCGACAGGTGCCTCTGCGGCCAAAAGCCACGTGTATAAGATACACCTGCAAAGGCGGCACAACCCCAG
TGCCACGTTGTGAGTTGGATAGTTGTGGAAAGAGTCAAATGGCTCTCCTCAAGCGTATTCAACAAGGGGC
TGAAGGATGCCCAGAAGGTACCCCATTGTATGGGATCTGATCTGGGGCCTCGGTGCACATGCTTTACATG
TGTTTAGTCGAGGTTAAAAAAACGTCTAGGCCCCCCGAACCACGGGGACGTGGTTTTCCTTTGAAAAACA
CGATGATAATATGGCCACAACCATGACCGAGTACAAGCCCACGGTGCGCCTCGCCACCCGCGACGACGTC
CCCAGGGCCGTACGCACCCTCGCCGCCGCGTTCGCCGACTACCCCGCCACGCGCCACACCGTCGATCCGG
ACCGCCACATCGAGCGGGTCACCGAGCTGCAAGAACTCTTCCTCACGCGCGTCGGGCTCGACATCGGCAA
GGTGTGGGTCGCGGACGACGGCGCCGCGGTGGCGGTCTGGACCACGCCGGAGAGCGTCGAAGCGGGGGCG
GTGTTCGCCGAGATCGGCCCGCGCATGGCCGAGTTGAGCGGTTCCCGGCTGGCCGCGCAGCAACAGATGG
AAGGCCTCCTGGCGCCGCACCGGCCCAAGGAGCCCGCGTGGTTCCTGGCCACCGTCGGCGTCTCGCCCGA
CCACCAGGGCAAGGGTCTGGGCAGCGCCGTCGTGCTCCCCGGAGTGGAGGCGGCCGAGCGCGCCGGGGTG
CCCGCCTTCCTGGAGACCTCCGCGCCCCGCAACCTCCCCTTCTACGAGCGGCTCGGCTTCACCGTCACCG
CCGACGTCGAGGTGCCCGAAGGACCGCGCACCTGGTGCATGACCCGCAAGCCCGGTGCCTGATGCATCGA
TGTCGACCTGCAGCCAAGCTTATCGATAAAATAAAAGATTTTATTTAGTCTCCAGAAAAAGGGGGGAATG
AAAGACCCCACCTGTAGGTTTGGCAAGCTAGCTTAAGTAACGCCATTTTGCAAGGCATGGAAAATACATA
ACTGAGAATAGAGAAGTTCAGATCAAGGTTAGGAACAGAGAGACAGCAGAATATGGGCCAAACAGGATAT
CTGTGGTAAGCAGTTCCTGCCCCGGCTCAGGGCCAAGAACAGATGGTCCCCAGATGCGGTCCCGCCCTCA
GCAGTTTCTAGAGAACCATCAGATGTTTCCAGGGTGCCCCAAGGACCTGAAATGACCCTGTGCCTTATTT
GAACTAACCAATCAGTTCGCTTCTCGCTTCTGTTCGCGCGCTTCTGCTCCCCGAGCTCAATAAAAGAGCC
CACAACCCCTCACTCGGCGCGCCAGTCCTCCGATAGACTGCGTCGCCCGGGTACCCGTGTATCCAATAAA
CCCTCTTGCAGTTGCATCCGACTTGTGGTCTCGCTGTTCCTTGGGAGGGTCTCCTCTGAGTGATTGACTA
CCCGTCAGCGGGGGTCTTTCATGGGTAACAGTTTCTTGAAGTTGGAGAACAACATTCTGAGGGTAGGAGT
CGAATATTAAGTAATCCTGACTCAATTAGCCACTGTTTTGAATCCACATACTCCAATACTCCTGAAATAG
TTCATTATGGACAGCGCAGAAAGAGCTGGGGAGAATTGTGAAATTGTTATCCGCTCACAATTCCACACAA
CATACGAGCCGGAAGCATAAAGTGTAAAGCCTGGGGTGCCTAATGAGTGAGCTAACTCACATTAATTGCG
TTGCGCTCACTGCCCGCTTTCCAGTCGGGAAACCTGTCGTGCCAGCTG
Features (pLannotate 1.2.2; 23 found; start..end, strand, type, name):
    234..822     -  rep_origin     ori: high-copy-number ColE1/pMB1/pBR322/pUC origin of replication
    993..1853    -  CDS            AmpR: β-lactamase; bla; confers resistance to ampicillin, carbenicillin, and related antibiotics
   1854..1958    -  promoter       AmpR promoter: bla
   2053..2088    +  CDS            rop (fragment): Rop protein, which maintains plasmids at low copy number; rop
   2190..2289    +  misc_feature   bom (fragment): basis of mobility region from pBR322
   2295..2444    -  CDS            lacZα (fragment): LacZα fragment of β-galactosidase; lacZ fragment
   2444..2645    -  CDS            TcR (fragment): tetracycline efflux protein; tet; confers resistance to tetracycline
   2646..2744    +  CDS            env (fragment): murine leukemia virus gPr80 envelope polyprotein precursor; env; proteolytically cleaved into gp70SU and p15TM subunits
   2786..3302    +  LTR            5' LTR: 5' long terminal repeat from murine embryonic stem cell virus
   3366..3707    +  misc_feature   MESV Ψ: packaging signal of murine embryonic stem cell virus
   3774..4190    +  CDS            gag (truncated): truncated Moloney murine leukemia virus (MMLV) gag gene lacking the start codon
   4215..4235    +  CDS            FLAG (fragment): FLAG® epitope tag, followed by an enterokinase cleavage site
   4248..4274    +  CDS            3xHA (fragment): three tandem HA epitope tags
   4291..4308    +  protein_bind   attB1 (fragment): mutant version of attB; core recombination site for the Gateway® BP reaction BP Clonase™
   4314..5003    +  CDS            UCHL3: UCHL3_HUMAN - Experimental evidence at protein level: Swiss-Prot protein existence level 1. Deubiquitinating enzyme (DUB) that controls levels of cellular ubiquitin through processing of ubiquitin precursors and ubiquitinated proteins. Thiol protease that recognizes and hydrolyzes a peptide bond at the C-terminal glycine of either ubiquitin or NEDD8. Has a 10-fold preference for Arg and Lys at position P3'', and exhibits a preference towards 'Lys-48'-linked ubiquitin chains. Deubiquitinates ENAC in apical compartments, thereby regulating apical membrane recycling. Indirectly increases the phos
   5005..5029    -  protein_bind   attB2: mutant version of attB; recombination site for the Gateway® BP reaction BP Clonase™
   5147..5609    +  misc_feature   IRES: internal ribosome entry site (IRES) of the encephalomyocarditis virus (EMCV)
   5623..6222    +  CDS            PuroR: puromycin N-acetyltransferase; pac from Streptomyces alboniger; confers resistance to puromycin
   6298..6812    +  LTR            3' LTR: 3' long terminal repeat from murine embryonic stem cell virus
   6974..6990    -  protein_bind   lac operator: The lac repressor binds to the lac operator to inhibit transcription in E. coli. This inhibition can be relieved by adding lactose or isopropyl-β-D-thiogalactopyranoside (IPTG). lac repressor encoded by lacI
   6998..7028    -  promoter       lac promoter: promoter for the E. coli lac operon
   7043..7064    -  protein_bind   CAP binding site: CAP binding activates transcription in the presence of cAMP. E. coli catabolite activator protein
   7077..51      -  CDS            lacI (fragment) (across the origin): lac repressor; lacI; The lac repressor binds to the lac operator to inhibit transcription in E. coli. This inhibition can be relieved by adding lactose or isopropyl-β-D-thiogalactopyranoside (IPTG).
