[The description below was written by a language model from this plasmid's Addgene catalogue record and pLannotate feature annotations shown in this document.]
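Description:
Flag-HA-UCHL3 is a gammaretroviral mammalian expression plasmid built on the Gateway destination backbone pDEST_LTR_N_FLAG_HA_IRES_puro. It carries the wild-type human UCHL3 open reading frame, which was derived from an ORFeome collection clone and transferred by LR recombination. In bacteria the plasmid replicates from a high-copy ColE1/pUC-type origin and is selected with ampicillin through the β-lactamase gene. Short annotated fragments of rop, bom, lacZα, TcR, lacI and the lac promoter/operator region appear to be non-functional remnants of earlier cloning vectors.

The retroviral cassette is flanked by 5' and 3' long terminal repeats of murine embryonic stem cell virus. It includes the MESV Ψ packaging signal and a truncated MMLV gag segment lacking its start codon, an arrangement that usually improves packaging of the genomic RNA when gag, pol and env are supplied in trans. No separate internal promoter is annotated, so expression is evidently driven by the 5' LTR, as the backbone name suggests. Downstream lie a FLAG epitope and an HA epitope (annotated as a partial match to 3xHA, consistent with a single copy). These are followed by an attB1 site, the UCHL3 coding sequence and attB2, giving an N-terminally FLAG-HA-tagged deubiquitinating enzyme. An EMCV IRES then directs translation of puromycin N-acetyltransferase from the same transcript, so puromycin resistance is linked to expression of the tagged protein.

The design suits making stably transduced, puromycin-selected mammalian cell lines. The tandem tags allow detection and affinity purification of UCHL3 complexes, in keeping with the associated study mapping interaction partners of human deubiquitinating enzymes.
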