Addgene plasmid #22564: Flag-HA-UCHL3
Depositing lab: Wade Harper. Depositing organization: Harvard Medical School. Publication: Defining the human deubiquitinating enzyme interaction landscape. Sowa ME, Bennett EJ, Gygi SP, Harper JW. Cell. 2009 Jul 23. 138(2):389-403. 10.1016/j.cell.2009.04.042 PubMed 19615732.
Backbone
  Vector backbone: pDEST_LTR_N_FLAG_HA_IRES_puro
  Backbone manufacturer: Harper_Lab
  Backbone size w/o insert (bp): 6521
  Vector type: Mammalian Expression, Retroviral
  Selectable markers: Puromycin
Growth in bacteria
  Bacterial resistance: Ampicillin, 100 μg/mL
  Growth temperature: 37°C
  Growth strain: DH5alpha
  Copy number: High Copy
Gene/Insert
  Gene/Insert name: UCHL3 (alt names: ubiquitin carboxyl-terminal esterase L3 (ubiquitin thiolesterase); -)
  Species: H. sapiens (human)
  Mutation: None
  GenBank ID: BC018125
  Entrez Gene: UCHL3 (a.k.a. UCH-L3)
  Tag / fusion protein: HA (N terminal on backbone); FLAG (N terminal on backbone)
  Cloning method: Gateway Cloning; 5′ cloning site GATEWAY_LR (unknown if destroyed); 3′ cloning site GATEWAY_LR (unknown if destroyed)
  Sequencing primers: 5′ CAGCCCTCACTCCTTCTCTAGG; 3′ CAAGCGGCTTCGGCCAGTAAC
Resource information
  A portion of this plasmid was derived from a plasmid made by: Marc_Vidal_Orfeome_collection
Terms and licenses: Academic/Nonprofit Terms; Industry Terms: Not Available to Industry
How to cite: Flag-HA-UCHL3 was a gift from Wade Harper (Addgene plasmid # 22564 ; http://n2t.net/addgene:22564 ; RRID:Addgene_22564)
