>Addgene plasmid #22564 | Flag-HA-UCHL3 | addgene partial sequence | sequence record 28365 | 22564 with HarMSCVb (caggtcccctacatcgtgac)
ATGACGATGACAAGCTCGATGGAGGATACCCATACGATGTTCCAGATTACGCTGCTCGAGGTTATCAAAC
AAGTTTGTACAAAAAAGTTGGCATGGAGGGTCAACGCTGGCTGCCGCTGGAGGCCAATCCCGAGGTCACC
AACCAGTTTCTTAAACAATTAGGTCTACATCCTAACTGGCAATTCGTTGATGTATATGGAATGGATCCTG
AACTCCTTAGCATGGTACCAAGACCAGTCTGTGCAGTCTTACTTCTCTTTCCTATTACAGAAAAGTATGA
AGTATTCAGAACAGAAGAGGAAGAAAAAATAAAATCTCAGGGACAAGATGTTACATCATCAGTATATTTC
ATGAAGCAAACAATCAGCAATGCCTGTGGAACAATTGGACTGATTCATGCTATTGCAAACAATAAAGACA
AGATGCACTTTGAATCTGGATCAACCTTGAAAAAATTCCTGGAGGAATCTGTGTCAATGAGCCCTGAAGA
ACGAGCCAGATACCTGGAGAACTATGATGCCATCCGAGTTACTCATGAGACCAGTGCCCATGAAGGTCAG
ACTGAGGCACCAAGTATAGATGAGAAAGTAGATCTTCATTTTATTGCATTAGTTCATGTAGATGGGCATC
TCTATGAATTAGATGGGCGGAAGCCATTTCCAATTAACCATGG
